Addgene plasmid #80970: pCRISPaint-TagGFP2-PuroR
Purpose: CRISPaint gene tagging
Depositing lab: Veit Hornung. Depositing organization: Universitaetsklinikum Bonn. Publication: CRISPaint allows modular base-specific gene tagging using a ligase-4-dependent mechanism. Schmid-Burgk JL, Honing K, Ebert TS, Hornung V. Nat Commun. 2016 Jul 28;7:12338. doi: 10.1038/ncomms12338. PubMed 27465542.
Backbone
  Vector backbone: pCRISPaint
  Backbone manufacturer: Veit Hornung group
  Vector type: gene tagging
Growth in bacteria
  Bacterial resistance: Ampicillin, 100 μg/mL
  Growth temperature: 30°C
  Growth strain: DH10B
  Copy number: High Copy
Gene/Insert
  Gene/Insert name: TagGFP2
  Species: Synthetic
  Promoter: none
  Cloning method: Restriction Enzyme; 5′ cloning site unknown (unknown if destroyed); 3′ cloning site unknown (unknown if destroyed)
  Sequencing primers: 5′ CGATAGTACTAACATACGCTCTCCA; 3′ CACTGCATTCTAGTTGTGGTTTGTC
Terms and licenses: Academic/Nonprofit Terms; Industry Terms: Not Available to Industry
How to cite: pCRISPaint-TagGFP2-PuroR was a gift from Veit Hornung (Addgene plasmid # 80970 ; http://n2t.net/addgene:80970 ; RRID:Addgene_80970)
