[The description below was written by a language model from this plasmid's Addgene catalogue record and pLannotate feature annotations shown in this document.]
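Description:
pCRISPaint-TagGFP2-PuroR is a 3.9 kb universal donor plasmid for the CRISPaint gene-tagging system, built on the pCRISPaint backbone. It is maintained in E. coli through a high-copy ColE1/pUC-type origin and selected with ampicillin via the β-lactamase gene (only a fragment of the bla promoter is annotated). Short annotated fragments of a tetracycline resistance gene and of SV40 large T antigen appear to be backbone or poly(A)-region remnants rather than functional elements.

The payload is deliberately promoterless. It consists of the TagGFP2 coding sequence, a rapidly maturing monomeric green fluorescent protein, followed after a short gap by the puromycin N-acetyltransferase gene (pac) and an SV40 polyadenylation region. The feature table does not annotate what lies between the two reading frames, so the record does not state how they are linked. Upstream of the tag sit a synthetic poly(A) signal and an RNA polymerase II transcriptional pause site from the human α2-globin gene, elements commonly used to block read-through transcription from the plasmid backbone, which would limit expression of the cassette from unintegrated or randomly integrated plasmid.

As the associated publication title indicates, CRISPaint is a modular, base-specific tagging approach relying on a ligase-4-dependent (non-homologous end joining) mechanism, so the donor carries no homology arms specific to any target. Because the cassette lacks its own promoter, fluorescence and puromycin resistance are expected only when it is inserted in frame into an expressed endogenous gene. This allows drug selection of tagged cells and visualisation of the resulting fusion protein. The nuclease and guide components required for integration are not encoded on this plasmid.
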