Features (pLannotate 1.2.2; 10 found; start..end, strand, type, name):
      1..49      +  polyA_signal   poly(A) signal: synthetic polyadenylation signal
     63..154     +  misc_feature   pause site: RNA polymerase II transcriptional pause signal from the human α2 globin gene
    218..931     +  CDS            TagGFP2: TagGFP2 is a basic (constitutively fluorescent) green fluorescent protein published in 2008, derived from Aequorea macrodactyla. It is reported to be a very rapidly-maturing monomer with low acid sensitivity.
    995..1591    +  CDS            pac: PUAC_STRAD - Protein predicted: Swiss-Prot protein existence level 4. Detoxification of puromycin. From Streptomyces alboniger.
   1618..1739    -  polyA_signal   SV40 poly(A) signal: SV40 polyadenylation signal
   1762..1830    -  CDS            large T antigen (fragment): large T antigen from SV40 (simian virus 40)
   1846..1978    +  CDS            TcR (fragment): tetracycline efflux protein; tet; confers resistance to tetracycline
   2158..2746    -  rep_origin     ori: high-copy-number ColE1/pMB1/pBR322/pUC origin of replication
   2946..3806    -  CDS            AmpR: β-lactamase confers resistance to ampicillin, carbenicillin, and related antibiotics
   3807..3848    -  promoter       AmpR promoter (fragment): bla
>Addgene plasmid #80970 | pCRISPaint-TagGFP2-PuroR | depositor full sequence | sequence record 153102 | Full Sequence
AATAAAATATCTTTATTTTCATTACATCTGTGTGTTGGTTTTTTGTGTGAATCGATAGTACTAACATACG
CTCTCCATCAAAACAAAACGAAACAAAACAAACTAGCAAAATAGGCTGTCCCCAGTGCAAGTGCAGGTGC
CAGAACATTTCTCTTAATGATAGCTAGCGGGCCAGTACCCAAAAAGCGGGGGGTCTGGTGGCAGTGGAGG
GGGATCCATGAGCGGGGGCGAGGAGCTGTTCGCCGGCATCGTGCCCGTGCTGATCGAGCTGGACGGCGAC
GTGCACGGCCACAAGTTCAGCGTGCGCGGCGAGGGCGAGGGCGACGCCGACTACGGCAAGCTGGAGATCA
AGTTCATCTGCACCACCGGCAAGCTGCCCGTGCCCTGGCCCACCCTGGTGACCACCCTCTGCTACGGCAT
CCAGTGCTTCGCCCGCTACCCCGAGCACATGAAGATGAACGACTTCTTCAAGAGCGCCATGCCCGAGGGC
TACATCCAGGAGCGCACCATCCAGTTCCAGGACGACGGCAAGTACAAGACCCGCGGCGAGGTGAAGTTCG
AGGGCGACACCCTGGTGAACCGCATCGAGCTGAAGGGCAAGGACTTCAAGGAGGACGGCAACATCCTGGG
CCACAAGCTGGAGTACAGCTTCAACAGCCACAACGTGTACATCCGCCCCGACAAGGCCAACAACGGCCTG
GAGGCTAACTTCAAGACCCGCCACAACATCGAGGGCGGCGGCGTGCAGCTGGCCGACCACTACCAGACCA
ACGTGCCCCTGGGCGACGGCCCCGTGCTGATCCCCATCAACCACTACCTGAGCACTCAGACCAAGATCAG
CAAGGACCGCAACGAGGCCCGCGACCACATGGTGCTCCTGGAGTCCTTCAGCGCCTGCTGCCACACCCAC
GGCATGGACGAGCTGTACAGGTCCGGAGGAGAGGGCAGAGGAAGTCTGCTAACATGCGGTGACGTCGAGG
AGAATCCTGGCCCAATGACTGAATACAAGCCTACTGTCAGGTTGGCTACAAGAGACGACGTTCCTAGAGC
CGTGAGAACTCTGGCTGCAGCCTTCGCCGACTACCCCGCCACGAGACACACCGTTGACCCAGATCGGCAT
ATTGAGAGAGTGACTGAACTGCAGGAGCTGTTTCTTACAAGAGTTGGCCTCGACATAGGCAAGGTGTGGG
TGGCGGACGACGGCGCCGCCGTGGCCGTCTGGACCACTCCCGAATCAGTTGAGGCTGGCGCCGTATTCGC
TGAGATCGGCCCGAGAATGGCTGAGCTCAGCGGGAGTAGGCTCGCGGCACAGCAGCAAATGGAGGGACTG
CTGGCACCACACAGGCCCAAAGAACCCGCCTGGTTCCTGGCAACCGTCGGTGTATCTCCCGATCATCAGG
GGAAAGGTCTGGGCTCTGCCGTAGTGCTCCCTGGCGTGGAGGCAGCTGAGAGAGCAGGAGTACCTGCCTT
CTTGGAGACCTCCGCTCCAAGGAATCTTCCCTTCTATGAACGGTTGGGCTTCACCGTGACAGCCGACGTG
GAAGTCCCCGAAGGCCCCCGCACTTGGTGCATGACGAGGAAGCCTGGAGCGTGAGGGCCCGCTTCGAGCA
GACATGATAAGATACATTGATGAGTTTGGACAAACCACAACTAGAATGCAGTGAAAAAAATGCTTTATTT
GTGAAATTTGTGATGCTATTGCTTTATTTGTAACCATTATAAGCTGCAATAAACAAGTTAACAACAACAA
TTGCATTCATTTTATGTTTCAGGTTCAGGGGGAGGTGTGGGAGGTTTTTTAAAGCAAGTAAAACCTCTAC
AAATGTGGTAAAATCGATAAAGATCCGTCGACCGATGCCCTTGAGAGCCTTCAACCCAGTCAGCTCCTTC
CGGTGGGCGCGGGGCATGACTATCGTCGCCGCACTTATGACTGTCTTCTTTATCATGCAACTCGTAGGAC
AGGTGCCGGCAGCGCTCTTCCGCTTCCTCGCTCACTGACTCGCTGCGCTCGGTCGTTCGGCTGCGGCGAG
CGGTATCAGCTCACTCAAAGGCGGTAATACGGTTATCCACAGAATCAGGGGATAACGCAGGAAAGAACAT
GTGAGCAAAAGGCCAGCAAAAGGCCAGGAACCGTAAAAAGGCCGCGTTGCTGGCGTTTTTCCATAGGCTC
CGCCCCCCTGACGAGCATCACAAAAATCGACGCTCAAGTCAGAGGTGGCGAAACCCGACAGGACTATAAA
GATACCAGGCGTTTCCCCCTGGAAGCTCCCTCGTGCGCTCTCCTGTTCCGACCCTGCCGCTTACCGGATA
CCTGTCCGCCTTTCTCCCTTCGGGAAGCGTGGCGCTTTCTCATAGCTCACGCTGTAGGTATCTCAGTTCG
GTGTAGGTCGTTCGCTCCAAGCTGGGCTGTGTGCACGAACCCCCCGTTCAGCCCGACCGCTGCGCCTTAT
CCGGTAACTATCGTCTTGAGTCCAACCCGGTAAGACACGACTTATCGCCACTGGCAGCAGCCACTGGTAA
CAGGATTAGCAGAGCGAGGTATGTAGGCGGTGCTACAGAGTTCTTGAAGTGGTGGCCTAACTACGGCTAC
ACTAGAAGAACAGTATTTGGTATCTGCGCTCTGCTGAAGCCAGTTACCTTCGGAAAAAGAGTTGGTAGCT
CTTGATCCGGCAAACAAACCACCGCTGGTAGCGGTGGTTTTTTTGTTTGCAAGCAGCAGATTACGCGCAG
AAAAAAAGGATCTCAAGAAGATCCTTTGATCTTTTCTACGGGGTCTGACGCTCAGTGGAACGAAAACTCA
CGTTAAGGGATTTTGGTCATGAGATTATCAAAAAGGATCTTCACCTAGATCCTTTTAAATTAAAAATGAA
GTTTTAAATCAATCTAAAGTATATATGAGTAAACTTGGTCTGACAGCGGCCGCAAATGCTAAACCACTGC
AGTGGTTACCAGTGCTTGATCAGTGAGGCACCGATCTCAGCGATCTGCCTATTTCGTTCGTCCATAGTGG
CCTGACTCCCCGTCGTGTAGATCACTACGATTCGTGAGGGCTTACCATCAGGCCCCAGCGCAGCAATGAT
GCCGCGAGAGCCGCGTTCACCGGCCCCCGATTTGTCAGCAATGAACCAGCCAGCAGGGAGGGCCGAGCGA
AGAAGTGGTCCTGCTACTTTGTCCGCCTCCATCCAGTCTATGAGCTGCTGTCGTGATGCTAGAGTAAGAA
GTTCGCCAGTGAGTAGTTTCCGAAGAGTTGTGGCCATTGCTACTGGCATCGTGGTATCACGCTCGTCGTT
CGGTATGGCTTCGTTCAACTCTGGTTCCCAGCGGTCAAGCCGGGTCACATGATCACCCATATTATGAAGA
AATGCAGTCAGCTCCTTAGGGCCTCCGATCGTTGTCAGAAGTAAGTTGGCCGCGGTGTTGTCGCTCATGG
TAATGGCAGCACTACACAATTCTCTTACCGTCATGCCATCCGTAAGATGCTTTTCCGTGACCGGCGAGTA
CTCAACCAAGTCGTTTTGTGAGTAGTGTATACGGCGACCAAGCTGCTCTTGCCCGGCGTCTATACGGGAC
AACACCGCGCCACATAGCAGTACTTTGAAAGTGCTCATCATCGGGAATCGTTCTTCGGGGCGGAAAGACT
CAAGGATCTTGCCGCTATTGAGATCCAGTTCGATATAGCCCACTCTTGCACCCAGTTGATCTTCAGCATC
TTTTACTTTCACCAGCGTTTCGGGGTGTGCAAAAACAGGCAAGCAAAATGCCGCAAAGAAGGGAATGAGT
GCGACACGAAAATGTTGGATGCTCATACTCGTCCTTTTTCAATATTATTGAAGCATTTATCAGGGTTACT
AGTACGTCTCTCAAGGATAAGTAAGTAATATTAAGGTACGGGAGGTATTGGACAGGCCGC
