>Addgene plasmid #80970 | pCRISPaint-TagGFP2-PuroR | addgene partial sequence | sequence record 158556 | RVprimer3 5'-CTAGCAAAATAGGCTGTCCC-3'
TGATAGCTAGCGGGCCAGTACCCAAAAAGCGGGGGGTCTGGTGGCAGTGGAGGGGGATCCATGAGCGGGG
GCGAGGAGCTGTTCGCCGGCATCGTGCCCGTGCTGATCGAGCTGGACGGCGACGTGCACGGCCACAAGTT
CAGCGTGCGCGGCGAGGGCGAGGGCGACGCCGACTACGGCAAGCTGGAGATCAAGTTCATCTGCACCACC
GGCAAGCTGCCCGTGCCCTGGCCCACCCTGGTGACCACCCTCTGCTACGGCATCCAGTGCTTCGCCCGCT
ACCCCGAGCACATGAAGATGAACGACTTCTTCAAGAGCGCCATGCCCGAGGGCTACATCCAGGAGCGCAC
CATCCAGTTCCAGGACGACGGCAAGTACAAGACCCGCGGCGAGGTGAAGTTCGAGGGCGACACCCTGGTG
AACCGCATCGAGCTGAAGGGCAAGGACTTCAAGGAGGACGGCAACATCCTGGGCCACAAGCTGGAGTACA
GCTTCAACAGCCACAACGTGTACATCCGCCCCGACAAGGCCAACAACGGCCTGGAGGCTAACTTCAAGAC
CCGCCACAACATCGAGGGCGGCGGCGTGCAGCTGGCCGACCACTACCAGACCAACGTGCCCCTGGGCGAC
GGCCCCGTGCTGATCCCCATCAACCACTACCTGAGCACTCAGACCAAGATCAGCAAGGACCGCAACGAGG
CCCGCGACCACATGGTGCTCCTGGAGTCCTTCAGCGCCTGCTGCCACACCCACGGCATGGACGAGCTGTA
CAGGTCCGGAGGAGAGGGCAGA
