>Addgene plasmid #80970 | pCRISPaint-TagGFP2-PuroR | addgene partial sequence | sequence record 158557 | EBV-rev 5'-GTGGTTTGTCCAAACTCATC-3'
TGAAGCGGGCCCTCACGCTCCAGGCTTCCTCGTCATGCACCAAGTGCGGGGGCCTTCGGGGACTTCCACG
TCGGCTGTCACGGTGAAGCCCAACCGTTCATAGAAGGGAAGATTCCTTGGAGCGGAGGTCTCCAAGAAGG
CAGGTACTCCTGCTCTCTCAGCTGCCTCCACGCCAGGGAGCACTACGGCAGAGCCCAGACCTTTCCCCTG
ATGATCGGGAGATACACCGACGGTTGCCAGGAACCAGGCGGGTTCTTTGGGCCTGTGTGGTGCCAGCAGT
CCCTCCATTTGCTGCTGTGCCGCGAGCCTACTCCCGCTGAGCTCAGCCATTCTCGGGCCGATCTCAGCGA
ATACGGCGCCAGCCTCAACTGATTCGGGAGTGGTCCAGACGGCCACGGCGGCGCCGTCGTCCGCCACCCA
CACCTTGCCTATGTCGAGGCCAACTCTTGTAAGAAACAGCTCCTGCAGTTCAGTCACTCTCTCAATATGC
CGATCTGGGTCAACGGTGTGTCTCGTGGCGGGGTAGTCGGCGAAGGCTGCAGCCAGAGTTCTCACGGCTC
TAGGAACGTCGTCTCTTGTAGCCAACCTGACAGTAGGCTTGTATTCAGTCATTGGGCCAGGATTCTCCTC
GACGTCACCGCATGTTAGCAGACTTCCTCTGCCCTCTCCTCCGGACCTGTACAGCTCGTCCATGCCGTGG
GTGTGGCAGCAGGCGCTGAAGGACTCCAGGAGCACCATGTGGTCGCGGGCCTCGTTGCGGTCCTTGCTGA
TCTTGGTCTGAGTGCTCAGGTAGTGGTTGATGGGGATCAGCACGGGGCCGTCGCCCAGGGGCACGTTGGT
CTGGTAGTGGTCGGCCAGCTGCACGCCGCCGCCCTCGATGTTGTGGCGG
